>Addgene plasmid #133875 | pcDNA3.1(+)_UGControl | addgene full sequence | sequence record 261600 | Addgene NGS Result
GGGTTAGGCGTTTTGCGCTGCTTCGCGATGTACGGGCCAGATATACGCGTTGACATTGATTATTGACTAG
TTATTAATAGTAATCAATTACGGGGTCATTAGTTCATAGCCCATATATGGAGTTCCGCGTTACATAACTT
ACGGTAAATGGCCCGCCTGGCTGACCGCCCAACGACCCCCGCCCATTGACGTCAATAATGACGTATGTTC
CCATAGTAACGCCAATAGGGACTTTCCATTGACGTCAATGGGTGGAGTATTTACGGTAAACTGCCCACTT
GGCAGTACATCAAGTGTATCATATGCCAAGTACGCCCCCTATTGACGTCAATGACGGTAAATGGCCCGCC
TGGCATTATGCCCAGTACATGACCTTATGGGACTTTCCTACTTGGCAGTACATCTACGTATTAGTCATCG
CTATTACCATGGTGATGCGGTTTTGGCAGTACATCAATGGGCGTGGATAGCGGTTTGACTCACGGGGATT
TCCAAGTCTCCACCCCATTGACGTCAATGGGAGTTTGTTTTGGCACCAAAATCAACGGGACTTTCCAAAA
TGTCGTAACAACTCCGCCCCATTGACGCAAATGGGCGGTAGGCGTGTACGGTGGGAGGTCTATATAAGCA
GAGCTCTCTGGCTAACTAGAGAACCCACTGCTTACTGGCTTATCGAAATTAATACGACTCACTATAGGGA
GACCCAAGCTGGCTAGCGTTTAAACTTAAGCTTGCCACCATGGCCAAGTATGGAGAACATGAAGCCAGTC
CTGACAATGGGCAGAACGAATTCAGTGATATCATTAAGTCCAGATCTGATGAACACAATGACGTACAGAA
GAAAACCTTTACCAAATGGATAAATGCTCGATTTTCAAAGAGTGGGAAACCACCCATCAATGATATGTTC
ACAGACCTCAAAGATGGAAGGAAGCTATTGGATCTTCTAGAAGGCCTCACAGGAACATCACTGCCAAAGG
AACGTGGTTCCACAAGGGTACATGCCTTAAATAACGTCAACAGAGTGCTGCAGGTTTTACATCAGAACAA
TGTGGAATTAGTGAATATAGGGGGAACCGACATTGTGGATGGAAATCACAAACTGACTTTGGGGTTACTT
TGGAGCATCATTTTGCACTGGCAGGTGAAAGATGTCATGAAGGATGTCATGTCGGACCTGCAGCAGACGA
ACAGTGAGAAGATCCTGCTCAGCTGGGTGCGTCAGACCACCAGGCCCTACAGCCAAGTCAACGTCCTCAA
CTTCACCACCAGCTGGACAGATGGACTCGCCTTTAATGCTGTCCTCCACCGACATAAACCTGATCTCTTC
AGCTGGGATAAAGTTGTCAAAATGTCACCAATTGAGAGACTTGAACATGCCTTCAGCAAGGCTCAAACTT
ATTTGGGAATTGAAAAGCTGTTAGATCCTGAAGATGTTGCCGTTCGGCTTCCTGACAAGAAATCCATAAT
TATGTATTTAACATCTTTGTTTGAGGGTGGTTCTGGTGGTTCTGGTGGTTCTGGTGGTTCTGAGGAGCTG
TTCACCGGGGTGGTGCCCATCCTGGTCGAGCTGGACGGCGACGTAAACGGCCACAAGTTCAGCGTGTCCG
GCGAGGGCGAGGGCGATGCCACCTACGGCAAGCTGACCCTGAAGTTCATCTGCACCACCGGCAAGCTGCC
CGTGCCCTGGCCCACCCTCGTGACCACCCTGACCTACGGCGTGCAGTGCTTCAGCCGCTACCCCGACCAC
ATGAAGCAGCACGACTTCTTCAAGTCCGCCATGCCCGAAGGCTACGTCCAGGAGCGCACCATCTTCTTCA
AGGACGACGGCAACTACAAGACCCGCGCCGAGGTGAAGTTCGAGGGCGACACCCTGGTGAACCGCATCGA
GCTGAAGGGCATCGACTTCAAGGAGGACGGCAACATCCTGGGGCACAAGCTGGAGTACAACTACAACAGC
CACAACGTCTATATCATGGCCGACAAGCAGAAGAACGGCATCAAGGTGAACTTCAAGATCCGCCACAACA
TCGAGGACGGCAGCGTGCAGCTCGCCGACCACTACCAGCAGAACACCCCCATCGGCGACGGCCCCGTGCT
GCTGCCCGACAACCACTACCTGAGCACCCAGTCCAAGCTGAGCAAAGACCCCAACGAGAAGCGCGATCAC
ATGGTCCTGCTGGAGTTCGTGACCGCCGCCGGGATCACTCTCGGCATGGACGAGCTGTACAAGTAAGCGG
CCGCTCGAGTCTAGAGGGCCCGTTTAAACCCGCTGATCAGCCTCGACTGTGCCTTCTAGTTGCCAGCCAT
CTGTTGTTTGCCCCTCCCCCGTGCCTTCCTTGACCCTGGAAGGTGCCACTCCCACTGTCCTTTCCTAATA
AAATGAGGAAATTGCATCGCATTGTCTGAGTAGGTGTCATTCTATTCTGGGGGGTGGGGTGGGGCAGGAC
AGCAAGGGGGAGGATTGGGAAGACAATAGCAGGCATGCTGGGGATGCGGTGGGCTCTATGGCTTCTGAGG
CGGAAAGAACCAGCTGGGGCTCTAGGGGGTATCCCC
[124 nt withheld, positions 2557-2680]
C
[91 nt withheld, positions 2682-2772]
A
[49 nt withheld, positions 2774-2822]
CCTTTGACGTTGGAGTCCACGTTCTTT
[37 nt withheld, positions 2850-2886]
ACCCTATCTCGGTCTATTCTTTTGATTTATAAGGGATTTTGCCGATTTCGGCCTATTGGTTAAAAAATGA
GCTGATTTAACAAAAATTTAACGCGAATTAATTCTGTGGAATGTGTGTCAGTTAGGGTGTGGAAAGTCCC
CAGGCTCCCCAGCAGGCAGAAGTATGCAAAGCATGCATCTCAATTAGTCAGCAACCAGGTGTGGAAAGTC
CCCAGGCTCCCCAGCAGGCAGAAGTATGCAAAGCATGCATCTCAATTAGTCAGCAACCATAGTCCCGCCC
CTAACTCCGCCCATCCCGCCCCTAACTCCGCCCAGTTCCGCCCATTCTCCGCCCCATGGCTGACTAATTT
TTTTTATTTATGCAGAGGCCGAGGCCGCCTCTGCCTCTGAGCTATTCCAGAAGTAGTGAGGAGGCTTTTT
TGGAGGCCTAGGCTTTTGCAAAAAGCTCCCGGGAGCTTGTATATCCATTTTCGGATCTGATCAAGAGACA
GGATGAGGATCGTTTCGCATGATTGAACAAGATGGATTGCACGCAGGTTCTCCGGCCGCTTGGGTGGAGA
GGCTATTCGGCTATGACTGGGCACAACAGACAATCGGCTGCTCTGATGCCGCCGTGTTCCGGCTGTCAGC
GCAGGGGCGCCCGGTTCTTTTTGTCAAGACCGACCTGTCCGGTGCCCTGAATGAACTGCAGGACGAGGCA
GCGCGGCTATCGTGGCTGGCCACGACGGGCGTTCCTTGCGCAGCTGTGCTCGACGTTGTCACTGAAGCGG
GAAGGGACTGGCTGCTATTGGGCGAAGTGCCGGGGCAGGATCTCCTGTCATCTCACCTTGCTCCTGCCGA
GAAAGTATCCATCATGGCTGATGCAATGCGGCGGCTGCATACGCTTGATCCGGCTACCTGCCCATTCGAC
CACCAAGCGAAACATCGCATCGAGCGAGCACGTACTCGGATGGAAGCCGGTCTTGTCGATCAGGATGATC
TGGACGAAGAGCATCAGGGGCTCGCGCCAGCCGAACTGTTCGCCAGGCTCAAGGCGCGCATGCCCGACGG
CGAGGATCTCGTCGTGACCCATGGCGATGCCTGCTTGCCGAATATCATGGTGGAAAATGGCCGCTTTTCT
GGATTCATCGACTGTGGCCGGCTGGGTGTGGCGGACCGCTATCAGGACATAGCGTTGGCTACCCGTGATA
TTGCTGAAGAGCTTGGCGGCGAATGGGCTGACCGCTTCCTCGTGCTTTACGGTATCGCCGCTCCCGATTC
GCAGCGCATCGCCTTCTATCGCCTTCTTGACGAGTTCTTCTGAGCGGGACTCTGGGGTTCGAAATGACCG
ACCAAGCGACGCCCAACCTGCCATCACGAGATTTCGATTCCACCGCCGCCTTCTATGAAAGGTTGGGCTT
CGGAATCGTTTTCCGGGACGCCGGCTGGATGATCCTCCAGCGCGGGGATCTCATGCTGGAGTTCTTCGCC
CACCCCAACTTGTTTATTGCAGCTTATAATGGTTACAAATAAAGCAATAGCATCACAAATTTCACAAATA
AAGCATTTTTTTCACTGCATTCTAGTTGTGGTTTGTCCAAACTCATCAATGTATCTTATCATGTCTGTAT
ACCGTCGACCTCTAGCTAGAGCTTGGCGTAATCATGGTCATAGCTGTTTCCTGTGTGAAATTGTTATCCG
CTCACAATTCCACACAACATACGAGCCGGAAGCATAAAGTGTAAAGCCTGGGGTGCCTAATGAGTGAGCT
AACTCACATTAATTGCGTTGCGCTCACTGCCCGCTTTCCAGTCGGGAAACCTGTCGTGCCAGCTGCATTA
ATGAATCGGCCAACGCGCGGGGAGAGGCGGTTTGCGTATTGGGCGCTCTTCCGCTTCCTCGCTCACTGAC
TCGCTGCGCTCGGTCGTTCGGCTGCGGCGAGCGGTATCAGCTCACTCAAAGGCGGTAATACGGTTATCCA
CAGAATCAGGGGATAACGCAGGAAAGAACATGTGAGCAAAAGGCCAGCAAAAGGCCAGGAACCGTAAAAA
GGCCGCGTTGCTGGCGTTTTTCCATAGGCTCCGCCCCCCTGACGAGCATCACAAAAATCGACGCTCAAGT
CAGAGGTGGCGAAACCCGACAGGACTATAAAGATACCAGGCGTTTCCCCCTGGAAGCTCCCTCGTGCGCT
CTCCTGTTCCGACCCTGCCGCTTACCGGATACCTGTCCGCCTTTCTCCCTTCGGGAAGCGTGGCGCTTTC
TCATAGCTCACGCTGTAGGTATCTCAGTTCGGTGTAGGTCGTTCGCTCCAAGCTGGGCTGTGTGCACGAA
CCCCCCGTTCAGCCCGACCGCTGCGCCTTATCCGGTAACTATCGTCTTGAGTCCAACCCGGTAAGACACG
ACTTATCGCCACTGGCAGCAGCCACTGGTAACAGGATTAGCAGAGCGAGGTATGTAGGCGGTGCTACAGA
GTTCTTGAAGTGGTGGCCTAACTACGGCTACACTAGAAGAACAGTATTTGGTATCTGCGCTCTGCTGAAG
CCAGTTACCTTCGGAAAAAGAGTTGGTAGCTCTTGATCCGGCAAACAAACCACCGCTGGTAGCGGTGGTT
TTTTTGTTTGCAAGCAGCAGATTACGCGCAGAAAAAAAGGATCTCAAGAAGATCCTTTGATCTTTTCTAC
GGGGTCTGACGCTCAGTGGAACGAAAACTCACGTTAAGGGATTTTGGTCATGAGATTATCAAAAAGGATC
TTCACCTAGATCCTTTTAAATTAAAAATGAAGTTTTAAATCAATCTAAAGTATATATGAGTAAACTTGGT
CTGACAGTTACCAATGCTTAATCAGTGAGGCACCTATCTCAGCGATCTGTCTATTTCGTTCATCCATAGT
TGCCTGACTCCCCGTCGTGTAGATAACTACGATACGGGAGGGCTTACCATCTGGCCCCAGTGCTGCAATG
ATACCGCGAGACCCACGCTCACCGGCTCCAGATTTATCAGCAATAAACCAGCCAGCCGGAAGGGCCGAGC
GCAGAAGTGGTCCTGCAACTTTATCCGCCTCCATCCAGTCTATTAATTGTTGCCGGGAAGCTAGAGTAAG
TAGTTCGCCAGTTAATAGTTTGCGCAACGTTGTTGCCATTGCTACAGGCATCGTGGTGTCACGCTCGTCG
TTTGGTATGGCTTCATTCAGCTCCGGTTCCCAACGATCAAGGCGAGTTACATGATCCCCCATGTTGTGCA
AAAAAGCGGTTAGCTCCTTCGGTCCTCCGATCGTTGTCAGAAGTAAGTTGGCCGCAGTGTTATCACTCAT
GGTTATGGCAGCACTGCATAATTCTCTTACTGTCATGCCATCCGTAAGATGCTTTTCTGTGACTGGTGAG
TACTCAACCAAGTCATTCTGAGAATAGTGTATGCGGCGACCGAGTTGCTCTTGCCCGGCGTCAATACGGG
ATAATACCGCGCCACATAGCAGAACTTTAAAAGTGCTCATCATTGGAAAACGTTCTTCGGGGCGAAAACT
CTCAAGGATCTTACCGCTGTTGAGATCCAGTTCGATGTAACCCACTCGTGCACCCAACTGATCTTCAGCA
TCTTTTACTTTCACCAGCGTTTCTGGGTGAGCAAAAACAGGAAGGCAAAATGCCGCAAAAAAGGGAATAA
GGGCGACACGGAAATGTTGAATACTCATACTCTTCCTTTTTCAATATTATTGAAGCATTTATCAGGGTTA
TTGTCTCATGAGCGGATACATATTTGAATGTATTTAGAAAAATAAACAAATAGGGGTTCCGCGCACATTT
CCCCGAAAAGTGCCACCTGACGTCGACGGATCGGGAGATCTCCCGATCCCCTATGGTGCACTCTCAGTAC
AATCTGCTCTGATGCCGCATAGTTAAGCCAGTATCTGCTCCCTGCTTGTGTGTTGGAGGTCGCTGAGTAG
TGCGCGAGCAAAATTTAAGCTACAACAAGGCAAGGCTTGACCGACAATTGCATGAAGAATCTGCTTA
Features (pLannotate 1.2.2; 21 found; start..end, strand, type, name):
     52..431     +  enhancer       CMV enhancer: human cytomegalovirus immediate early enhancer
    432..635     +  promoter       CMV promoter: human cytomegalovirus (CMV) immediate early promoter
    631..664     +  LTR            5' LTR (truncated) (fragment): truncated 5' long terminal repeat (LTR) from HIV-1
    680..698     +  promoter       T7 promoter: promoter for bacteriophage T7 RNA polymerase
    740..1495    +  CDS            UTRN (fragment): UTRN_HUMAN - Also known as DMDL, DRP1. Experimental evidence at protein level: Swiss-Prot protein existence level 1. May play a role in anchoring the cytoskeleton to the plasma membrane. From Homo sapiens (Human).
   1532..2236    +  CDS            mEGFP: enhanced GFP with monomerizing A206K mutation (Zacharias et al., 2002) mammalian codon-optimized
   2287..2511    +  polyA_signal   bGH poly(A) signal: bovine growth hormone polyadenylation signal
   2515..2536    +  promoter       SV40 promoter (fragment): SV40 enhancer and early promoter
   2557..2985    +  rep_origin     f1 ori (sequence partly withheld): f1 bacteriophage origin of replication; arrow indicates direction of (+) strand synthesis
   2999..3328    +  promoter       SV40 promoter: SV40 enhancer and early promoter
   3395..4186    +  CDS            neo: KKA2_KLEPN - Also known as kan, nptII. Experimental evidence at protein level: Swiss-Prot protein existence level 1. Resistance to kanamycin, neomycin, paromomycin, ribostamycin, butirosin and gentamicin B. From Klebsiella pneumoniae.
   4210..4368    +  CDS            ble (fragment): BLE_KLEPN - Experimental evidence at protein level: Swiss-Prot protein existence level 1. Binding protein with a strong affinity to the bleomycin family of antibiotics. Binds to CL990; an antimitotic-antibiotic compound. From Klebsiella pneumoniae.
   4363..4484    +  polyA_signal   SV40 poly(A) signal: SV40 polyadenylation signal
   4557..4573    -  protein_bind   lac operator: The lac repressor binds to the lac operator to inhibit transcription in E. coli. This inhibition can be relieved by adding lactose or isopropyl-β-D-thiogalactopyranoside (IPTG). lac repressor encoded by lacI
   4581..4611    -  promoter       lac promoter: promoter for the E. coli lac operon
   4626..4647    -  protein_bind   CAP binding site: CAP binding activates transcription in the presence of cAMP. E. coli catabolite activator protein
   4660..4752    -  CDS            lacI (fragment): lac repressor; lacI; The lac repressor binds to the lac operator to inhibit transcription in E. coli. This inhibition can be relieved by adding lactose or isopropyl-β-D-thiogalactopyranoside (IPTG).
   4935..5523    -  rep_origin     ori: high-copy-number ColE1/pMB1/pBR322/pUC origin of replication
   5694..6554    -  CDS            AmpR: β-lactamase; bla; confers resistance to ampicillin, carbenicillin, and related antibiotics
   6555..6659    -  promoter       AmpR promoter: bla
   6718..6770    -  misc_feature   bom (fragment): basis of mobility region from pBR322
