[The description below was written by a language model from this plasmid's Addgene catalogue record and pLannotate feature annotations shown in this document.]
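Description:
pcDNA3.1(+)_UGControl is a mammalian expression plasmid of about 6.9 kb built on the Invitrogen pcDNA3.1(+) backbone. It is propagated in E. coli through a high-copy ColE1/pUC-type origin with ampicillin selection (AmpR under its own bla promoter), and it also carries an f1 phage origin. For selection in mammalian cells, an SV40 enhancer/early promoter drives the neomycin phosphotransferase gene, terminated by an SV40 poly(A) signal, allowing G418 selection of stable transfectants. Several short annotations in the feature table (a truncated HIV-1 LTR fragment, an SV40 promoter fragment, ble and lacI fragments, lac promoter/operator elements, a bom fragment) appear to be backbone remnants or partial sequence matches rather than functional parts of the design.

The expression cassette uses the human CMV immediate-early enhancer and promoter, followed by a T7 promoter, to drive a fusion protein terminated by the bovine growth hormone polyadenylation signal. The insert, introduced by Gibson cloning, encodes a fragment of human utrophin (UTRN) designated UtrCH, joined at its C terminus through a flexible linker to mEGFP, the monomeric A206K variant of enhanced GFP. The annotated table shows the utrophin fragment and mEGFP as consecutive coding regions separated by a short gap consistent with the linker. The associated publication concerns genetically encoded orientation probes for F-actin in fluorescence polarization microscopy. The name and the flexible linker suggest this construct is the control in that probe series, though the record states only that it expresses UGControl in mammalian cells.
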