Addgene plasmid #133875: pcDNA3.1(+)_UGControl
Purpose: Expresses UGControl in mammalian cells
Depositing lab: Sumio Terada. Publication: Genetically encoded orientation probes for F-actin for fluorescence polarization microscopy. Nakai N, Sato K, Tani T, Saito K, Sato F, Terada S. Microscopy (Oxf). 2019 Jul 2. pii: 5525243. doi: 10.1093/jmicro/dfz022. PubMed 31264686.
Backbone
  Vector backbone: pcDNA3.1(+)
  Backbone manufacturer: Invitrogen
  Backbone size w/o insert (bp): 5373
  Total vector size (bp): 6870
  Vector type: Mammalian Expression
  Selectable markers: Neomycin (select with G418)
Growth in bacteria
  Bacterial resistance: Ampicillin, 100 μg/mL
  Growth temperature: 37°C
  Growth strain: DH5alpha
  Copy number: High Copy
Gene/Insert
  Gene/Insert name: UtrCH (alt name: Utrophin)
  Species: H. sapiens (human)
  Insert size (bp): 1497
  GenBank ID: NM_007124
  Entrez Gene: UTRN (a.k.a. DMDL, DRP, DRP1)
  Promoter: CMV promoter
  Tag / fusion protein: flexible linker - mEGFP (C terminal on insert)
  Cloning method: Gibson Cloning
  Sequencing primers: 5′ CMV; 3′ BGH
Terms and licenses: Academic/Nonprofit Terms; Industry Terms: Not Available to Industry
How to cite: pcDNA3.1(+)_UGControl was a gift from Sumio Terada (Addgene plasmid # 133875 ; http://n2t.net/addgene:133875 ; RRID:Addgene_133875)
